>Addgene plasmid #193611 | pXPR_003 sgPIGA guide 2 | addgene full sequence | sequence record 380069 | Addgene NGS Result
TAACAAATTGGCTGTGGTATATAAAATTATTCATAATGATAGTAGGAGGCTTGGTAGGTTTAAGAATAGT
TTTTGCTGTACTTTCTATAGTGAATAGAGTTAGGCAGGGATATTCACCATTATCGTTTCAGACCCACCTC
CCAACCCCGAGGGGACCCAGAGAGGGCCTATTTCCCATGATTCCTTCATATTTGCATATACGATACAAGG
CTGTTAGAGAGATAATTAGAATTAATTTGACTGTAAACACAAAGATATTAGTACAAAATACGTGACGTAG
AAAGTAATAATTTCTTGGGTAGTTTGCAGTTTTAAAATTATGTTTTAAAATGGACTATCATATGCTTACC
GTAACTTGAAAGTATTTCGATTTCTTGGCTTTATATATCTTGTGGAAAGGACGAAACACCGGTTTGTATC
ACAAAGAGACAGTTTTAGAGCTAGAAATAGCAAGTTAAAATAAGGCTAGTCCGTTATCAACTTGAAAAAG
TGGCACCGAGTCGGTGCTTTTTTAAGCTTGGCGTAACTAGATCTTGAGACAAATGGCAGTATTCATCCAC
AATTTTAAAAGAAAAGGGGGGATTGGGGGGTACAGTGCAGGGGAAAGAATAGTAGACATAATAGCAACAG
ACATACAAACTAAAGAATTACAAAAACAAATTACAAAAATTCAAAATTTTCGGGTTTATTACAGGGACAG
CAGAGATCCACTTTGGCGCCGGCTCGAGGGGGCCCGGGTGCAAAGATGGATAAAGTTTTAAACAGAGAGG
AATCTTTGCAGCTAATGGACCTTCTAGGTCTTGAAAGGAGTGGGAATTGGCTCCGGTGCCCGTCAGTGGG
CAGAGCGCACATCGCCCACAGTCCCCGAGAAGTTGGGGGGAGGGGTCGGCAATTGATCCGGTGCCTAGAG
AAGGTGGCGCGGGGTAAACTGGGAAAGTGATGTCGTGTACTGGCTCCGCCTTTTTCCCGAGGGTGGGGGA
GAACCGTATATAAGTGCAGTAGTCGCCGTGAACGTTCTTTTTCGCAACGGGTTTGCCGCCAGAACACAGG
TAAGTGCCGTGTGTGGTTCCCGCGGGCCTGGCCTCTTTACGGGTTATGGCCCTTGCGTGCCTTGAATTAC
TTCCACCTGGCTGCAGTACGTGATTCTTGATCCCGAGCTTCGGGTTGGAAGTGGGTGGGAGAGTTCGAGG
CCTTGCGCTTAAGGAGCCCCTTCGCCTCGTGCTTGAGTTGAGGCCTGGCCTGGGCGCTGGGGCCGCCGCG
TGCGAATCTGGTGGCACCTTCGCGCCTGTCTCGCTGCTTTCGATAAGTCTCTAGCCATTTAAAATTTTTG
ATGACCTGCTGCGACGCTTTTTTTCTGGCAAGATAGTCTTGTAAATGCGGGCCAAGATCTGCACACTGGT
ATTTCGGTTTTTGGGGCCGCGGGCGGCGACGGGGCCCGTGCGTCCCAGCGCACATGTTCGGCGAGGCGGG
GCCTGCGAGCGCGGCCACCGAGAATCGGACGGGGGTAGTCTCAAGCTGGCCGGCCTGCTCTGGTGCCTGG
CCTCGCGCCGCCGTGTATCGCCCCGCCCTGGGCGGCAAGGCTGGCCCGGTCGGCACCAGTTGCGTGAGCG
GAAAGATGGCCGCTTCCCGGCCCTGCTGCAGGGAGCTCAAAATGGAGGACGCGGCGCTCGGGAGAGCGGG
CGGGTGAGTCACCCACACAAAGGAAAAGGGCCTTTCCGTCCTCAGCCGTCGCTTCATGTGACTCCACGGA
GTACCGGGCGCCGTCCAGGCACCTCGATTAGTTCTCGAGCTTTTGGAGTACGTCGTCTTTAGGTTGGGGG
GAGGGGTTTTATGCGATGGAGTTTCCCCACACTGAGTGGGTGGAGACTGAAGTTAGGCCAGCTTGGCACT
TGATGTAATTCTCCTTGGAATTTGCCCTTTTTGAGTTTGGATCTTGGTTCATTCTCAAGCCTCAGACAGT
GGTTCAAAGTTTTTTTCTTCCATTTCAGGTGTCGTGACGTACGGCCACCATGACCGAGTACAAGCCCACG
GTGCGCCTCGCCACCCGCGACGACGTCCCCAGGGCCGTACGCACCCTCGCCGCCGCGTTCGCCGACTACC
CCGCCACGCGCCACACCGTCGATCCGGACCGCCACATCGAGCGGGTCACCGAGCTGCAAGAACTCTTCCT
CACGCGCGTCGGGCTCGACATCGGCAAGGTGTGGGTCGCGGACGACGGCGCCGCCGTGGCGGTCTGGACC
ACGCCGGAGAGCGTCGAAGCGGGGGCGGTGTTCGCCGAGATCGGCCCGCGCATGGCCGAGTTGAGCGGTT
CCCGGCTGGCCGCGCAGCAACAGATGGAAGGCCTCCTGGCGCCGCACCGGCCCAAGGAGCCCGCGTGGTT
CCTGGCCACCGTCGGAGTCTCGCCCGACCACCAGGGCAAGGGTCTGGGCAGCGCCGTCGTGCTCCCCGGA
GTGGAGGCGGCCGAGCGCGCCGGGGTGCCCGCCTTCCTGGAGACCTCCGCGCCCCGCAACCTCCCCTTCT
ACGAGCGGCTCGGCTTCACCGTCACCGCCGACGTCGAGGTGCCCGAAGGACCGCGCACCTGGTGCATGAC
CCGCAAGCCCGGTGCCTGAACGCGTTAAGTCGACAATCAACCTCTGGATTACAAAATTTGTGAAAGATTG
ACTGGTATTCTTAACTATGTTGCTCCTTTTACGCTATGTGGATACGCTGCTTTAATGCCTTTGTATCATG
CTATTGCTTCCCGTATGGCTTTCATTTTCTCCTCCTTGTATAAATCCTGGTTGCTGTCTCTTTATGAGGA
GTTGTGGCCCGTTGTCAGGCAACGTGGCGTGGTGTGCACTGTGTTTGCTGACGCAACCCCCACTGGTTGG
GGCATTGCCACCACCTGTCAGCTCCTTTCCGGGACTTTCGCTTTCCCCCTCCCTATTGCCACGGCGGAAC
TCATCGCCGCCTGCCTTGCCCGCTGCTGGACAGGGGCTCGGCTGTTGGGCACTGACAATTCCGTGGTGTT
GTCGGGGAAATCATCGTCCTTTCCTTGGCTGCTCGCCTGTGTTGCCACCTGGATTCTGCGCGGGACGTCC
TTCTGCTACGTCCCTTCGGCCCTCAATCCAGCGGACCTTCCTTCCCGCGGCCTGCTGCCGGCTCTGCGGC
CTCTTCCGCGTCTTCGCCTTCGCCCTCAGACGAGTCGGATCTCCCTTTGGGCCGCCTCCCCGCGTCGACT
TTAAGACCAATGACTTACAAGGCAGCTGTAGATCTTAGCCACTTTTTAAAAGAAAAGGGGGGACTGGAAG
GGCTAATTCACTCCCAACGAAGACAAGATCTGCTTTTTGCTTGTACTGGGTCTCTCTGGTTAGACCAGAT
CTGAGCCTGGGAGCTCTCTGGCTAACTAGGGAACCCACTGCTTAAGCCTCAATAAAGCTTGCCTTGAGTG
CTTCAAGTAGTGTGTGCCCGTCTGTTGTGTGACTCTGGTAACTAGAGATCCCTCAGACCCTTTTAGTCAG
TGTGGAAAATCTCTAGCAGTACGTATAGTAGTTCATGTCATCTTATTATTCAGTATTTATAACTTGCAAA
GAAATGAATATCAGAGAGTGAGAGGAACTTGTTTATTGCAGCTTATAATGGTTACAAATAAAGCAATAGC
ATCACAAATTTCACAAATAAAGCATTTTTTTCACTGCATTCTAGTTGTGGTTTGTCCAAACTCATCAATG
TATCTTATCATGTCTGGCTCTAGCTATCCCGCCCCTAACTCCGCCCATCCCGCCCCTAACTCCGCCCAGT
TCCGCCCATTCTCCGCCCCATGGCTGACTAATTTTTTTTATTTATGCAGAGGCCGAGGCCGCCTCGGCCT
CTGAGCTATTCCAGAAGTAGTGAGGAGGCTTTTTTGGAGGCCTAGGGACGTACCCAATTCGCCCTATAGT
GAGTCGTATTACGCGCGCTCACTGGCCGTCGTTTTACAACGTCGTGACTGGGAAAACCCTGGCGTTACCC
AACTTAATCGCCTTGCAGCACATCCCCCTTTCGCCAGCTGGCGTAATAGCGAAGAGGCCCGCACCGATCG
CCCTTCCCAACAGTTGCGCAGCCTGAATGGCGAATGGG
[124 nt withheld, positions 4099-4222]
C
[91 nt withheld, positions 4224-4314]
A
[49 nt withheld, positions 4316-4364]
CCTTTGACGTTGGAGTCCACGTTCTTT
[37 nt withheld, positions 4392-4428]
ACCCTATCTCGGTCTATTCTTTTGATTTATAAGGGATTTTGCCGATTTCGGCCTATTGGTTAAAAAATGA
GCTGATTTAACAAAAATTTAACGCGAATTTTAACAAAATATTAACGCTTACAATTTAGGTGGCACTTTTC
GGGGAAATGTGCGCGGAACCCCTATTTGTTTATTTTTCTAAATACATTCAAATATGTATCCGCTCATGAG
ACAATAACCCTGATAAATGCTTCAATAATATTGAAAAAGGAAGAGTATGAGTATTCAACATTTCCGTGTC
GCCCTTATTCCCTTTTTTGCGGCATTTTGCCTTCCTGTTTTTGCTCACCCAGAAACGCTGGTGAAAGTAA
AAGATGCTGAAGATCAGTTGGGTGCACGAGTGGGTTACATCGAACTGGATCTCAACAGCGGTAAGATCCT
TGAGAGTTTTCGCCCCGAAGAACGTTTTCCAATGATGAGCACTTTTAAAGTTCTGCTATGTGGCGCGGTA
TTATCCCGTATTGACGCCGGGCAAGAGCAACTCGGTCGCCGCATACACTATTCTCAGAATGACTTGGTTG
AGTACTCACCAGTCACAGAAAAGCATCTTACGGATGGCATGACAGTAAGAGAATTATGCAGTGCTGCCAT
AACCATGAGTGATAACACTGCGGCCAACTTACTTCTGACAACGATCGGAGGACCGAAGGAGCTAACCGCT
TTTTTGCACAACATGGGGGATCATGTAACTCGCCTTGATCGTTGGGAACCGGAGCTGAATGAAGCCATAC
CAAACGACGAGCGTGACACCACGATGCCTGTAGCAATGGCAACAACGTTGCGCAAACTATTAACTGGCGA
ACTACTTACTCTAGCTTCCCGGCAACAATTAATAGACTGGATGGAGGCGGATAAAGTTGCAGGACCACTT
CTGCGCTCGGCCCTTCCGGCTGGCTGGTTTATTGCTGATAAATCTGGAGCCGGTGAGCGTGGGTCTCGCG
GTATCATTGCAGCACTGGGGCCAGATGGTAAGCCCTCCCGTATCGTAGTTATCTACACGACGGGGAGTCA
GGCAACTATGGATGAACGAAATAGACAGATCGCTGAGATAGGTGCCTCACTGATTAAGCATTGGTAACTG
TCAGACCAAGTTTACTCATATATACTTTAGATTGATTTAAAACTTCATTTTTAATTTAAAAGGATCTAGG
TGAAGATCCTTTTTGATAATCTCATGACCAAAATCCCTTAACGTGAGTTTTCGTTCCACTGAGCGTCAGA
CCCCGTAGAAAAGATCAAAGGATCTTCTTGAGATCCTTTTTTTCTGCGCGTAATCTGCTGCTTGCAAACA
AAAAAACCACCGCTACCAGCGGTGGTTTGTTTGCCGGATCAAGAGCTACCAACTCTTTTTCCGAAGGTAA
CTGGCTTCAGCAGAGCGCAGATACCAAATACTGTTCTTCTAGTGTAGCCGTAGTTAGGCCACCACTTCAA
GAACTCTGTAGCACCGCCTACATACCTCGCTCTGCTAATCCTGTTACCAGTGGCTGCTGCCAGTGGCGAT
AAGTCGTGTCTTACCGGGTTGGACTCAAGACGATAGTTACCGGATAAGGCGCAGCGGTCGGGCTGAACGG
GGGGTTCGTGCACACAGCCCAGCTTGGAGCGAACGACCTACACCGAACTGAGATACCTACAGCGTGAGCT
ATGAGAAAGCGCCACGCTTCCCGAAGGGAGAAAGGCGGACAGGTATCCGGTAAGCGGCAGGGTCGGAACA
GGAGAGCGCACGAGGGAGCTTCCAGGGGGAAACGCCTGGTATCTTTATAGTCCTGTCGGGTTTCGCCACC
TCTGACTTGAGCGTCGATTTTTGTGATGCTCGTCAGGGGGGCGGAGCCTATGGAAAAACGCCAGCAACGC
GGCCTTTTTACGGTTCCTGGCCTTTTGCTGGCCTTTTGCTCACATGTTCTTTCCTGCGTTATCCCCTGAT
TCTGTGGATAACCGTATTACCGCCTTTGAGTGAGCTGATACCGCTCGCCGCAGCCGAACGACCGAGCGCA
GCGAGTCAGTGAGCGAGGAAGCGGAAGAGCGCCCAATACGCAAACCGCCTCTCCCCGCGCGTTGGCCGAT
TCATTAATGCAGCTGGCACGACAGGTTTCCCGACTGGAAAGCGGGCAGTGAGCGCAACGCAATTAATGTG
AGTTAGCTCACTCATTAGGCACCCCAGGCTTTACACTTTATGCTTCCGGCTCGTATGTTGTGTGGAATTG
TGAGCGGATAACAATTTCACACAGGAAACAGCTATGACCATGATTACGCCAAGCGCGCAATTAACCCTCA
CTAAAGGGAACAAAAGCTGGAGCTGCAAGCTTAATGTAGTCTTATGCAATACTCTTGTAGTCTTGCAACA
TGGTAACGATGAGTTAGCAACATGCCTTACAAGGAGAGAAAAAGCACCGTGCATGCCGATTGGTGGAAGT
AAGGTGGTACGATCGTGCCTTATTAGGAAGGCAACAGACGGGTCTGACATGGATTGGACGAACCACTGAA
TTGCCGCATTGCAGAGATATTGTATTTAAGTGCCTAGCTCGATACATAAACGGGTCTCTCTGGTTAGACC
AGATCTGAGCCTGGGAGCTCTCTGGCTAACTAGGGAACCCACTGCTTAAGCCTCAATAAAGCTTGCCTTG
AGTGCTTCAAGTAGTGTGTGCCCGTCTGTTGTGTGACTCTGGTAACTAGAGATCCCTCAGACCCTTTTAG
TCAGTGTGGAAAATCTCTAGCAGTGGCGCCCGAACAGGGACTTGAAAGCGAAAGGGAAACCAGAGGAGCT
CTCTCGACGCAGGACTCGGCTTGCTGAAGCGCGCACGGCAAGAGGCGAGGGGCGGCGACTGGTGAGTACG
CCAAAAATTTTGACTAGCGGAGGCTAGAAGGAGAGAGATGGGTGCGAGAGCGTCAGTATTAAGCGGGGGA
GAATTAGATCGCGATGGGAAAAAATTCGGTTAAGGCCAGGGGGAAAGAAAAAATATAAATTAAAACATAT
AGTATGGGCAAGCAGGGAGCTAGAACGATTCGCAGTTAATCCTGGCCTGTTAGAAACATCAGAAGGCTGT
AGACAAATACTGGGACAGCTACAACCATCCCTTCAGACAGGATCAGAAGAACTTAGATCATTATATAATA
CAGTAGCAACCCTCTATTGTGTGCATCAAAGGATAGAGATAAAAGACACCAAGGAAGCTTTAGACAAGAT
AGAGGAAGAGCAAAACAAAAGTAAGACCACCGCACAGCAAGCGGCCGCTGATCTTCAGACCTGGAGGAGG
AGATATGAGGGACAATTGGAGAAGTGAATTATATAAATATAAAGTAGTAAAAATTGAACCATTAGGAGTA
GCACCCACCAAGGCAAAGAGAAGAGTGGTGCAGAGAGAAAAAAGAGCAGTGGGAATAGGAGCTTTGTTCC
TTGGGTTCTTGGGAGCAGCAGGAAGCACTATGGGCGCAGCGTCAATGACGCTGACGGTACAGGCCAGACA
ATTATTGTCTGGTATAGTGCAGCAGCAGAACAATTTGCTGAGGGCTATTGAGGCGCAACAGCATCTGTTG
CAACTCACAGTCTGGGGCATCAAGCAGCTCCAGGCAAGAATCCTGGCTGTGGAAAGATACCTAAAGGATC
AACAGCTCCTGGGGATTTGGGGTTGCTCTGGAAAACTCATTTGCACCACTGCTGTGCCTTGGAATGCTAG
TTGGAGTAATAAATCTCTGGAACAGATTTGGAATCACACGACCTGGATGGAGTGGGACAGAGAAATTAAC
AATTACACAAGCTTAATACACTCCTTAATTGAAGAATCGCAAAACCAGCAAGAAAAGAATGAACAAGAAT
TATTGGAATTAGATAAATGGGCAAGTTTGTGGAATTGGTTTAACA
Features (pLannotate 1.2.2; 29 found; start..end, strand, type, name):
      3..158     +  CDS            env (fragment): ENV_HV1H2 - Experimental evidence at protein level: Swiss-Prot protein existence level 1. [Transmembrane protein gp41]: Acts as a class I viral fusion protein. Under the current model, the protein has at least 3 conformational states: pre-fusion native state, pre-hairpin intermediate state, and post-fusion hairpin state. During fusion of viral and target intracellular membranes, the coiled coil regions (heptad repeats) assume a trimer-of-hairpins structure, positioning the fusion peptide in close proximity to the C-terminal region of the ectodomain. The formation of this structure appears to d
    162..402     +  promoter       U6 promoter: RNA polymerase III promoter for human U6 snRNA
    432..507     +  misc_RNA       gRNA scaffold: guide RNA scaffold for the Streptococcus pyogenes CRISPR/Cas9 system
    563..680     +  misc_feature   cPPT/CTS: central polypurine tract and central termination sequence of HIV-1
    746..812     +  CDS            small t antigen (fragment): SV40 (simian virus 40) small t antigen
    838..1049    +  promoter       EF-1α core promoter: core promoter for human elongation factor EF-1α
   1050..1988    +  intron         EF-1α intron A: intron upstream of the start codon of human EF-1α
   2010..2609    +  CDS            PuroR (fragment): puromycin N-acetyltransferase; pac from Streptomyces; confers resistance to puromycin
   2625..3213    +  misc_feature   WPRE: woodchuck hepatitis virus posttranscriptional regulatory element
   3264..3283    +  misc_feature   cPPT/CTS (fragment): central polypurine tract and central termination sequence of HIV-1
   3285..3518    +  LTR            3' LTR (ΔU3): self-inactivating 3' long terminal repeat (LTR) from HIV-1
   3596..3717    +  polyA_signal   SV40 poly(A) signal: SV40 polyadenylation signal
   3757..3892    +  rep_origin     SV40 ori: SV40 origin of replication
   3913..3931    -  promoter       T7 promoter: promoter for bacteriophage T7 RNA polymerase
   3939..4094    +  CDS            lacZα (fragment): LacZα fragment of β-galactosidase; lacZ fragment
   4099..4527    +  rep_origin     f1 ori (sequence partly withheld): f1 bacteriophage origin of replication; arrow indicates direction of (+) strand synthesis
   4580..4684    +  promoter       AmpR promoter: bla
   4685..5545    +  CDS            AmpR: β-lactamase; bla; confers resistance to ampicillin, carbenicillin, and related antibiotics
   5716..6304    +  rep_origin     ori: high-copy-number ColE1/pMB1/pBR322/pUC origin of replication
   6487..6579    +  CDS            lacI (fragment): lac repressor; lacI; The lac repressor binds to the lac operator to inhibit transcription in E. coli. This inhibition can be relieved by adding lactose or isopropyl-β-D-thiogalactopyranoside (IPTG).
   6592..6613    +  protein_bind   CAP binding site: CAP binding activates transcription in the presence of cAMP. E. coli catabolite activator protein
   6628..6658    +  promoter       lac promoter: promoter for the E. coli lac operon
   6666..6682    +  protein_bind   lac operator: The lac repressor binds to the lac operator to inhibit transcription in E. coli. This inhibition can be relieved by adding lactose or isopropyl-β-D-thiogalactopyranoside (IPTG). lac repressor encoded by lacI
   6727..6745    +  promoter       T3 promoter: promoter for bacteriophage T3 RNA polymerase
   6773..6999    +  promoter       RSV promoter: Rous sarcoma virus enhancer/promoter
   7000..7180    +  LTR            5' LTR (truncated): truncated 5' long terminal repeat (LTR) from HIV-1
   7227..7352    +  misc_feature   HIV-1 Ψ: packaging signal of human immunodeficiency virus type 1
   7336..7699    +  CDS            HIV-1 gag (fragment): gag protein from human immunodeficiency virus 1; gag
   7845..8078    +  misc_feature   RRE: The Rev response element (RRE) of HIV-1 allows for Rev-dependent mRNA export from the nucleus to the cytoplasm.
