[The description below was written by a language model from this plasmid's Addgene catalogue record and pLannotate feature annotations shown in this document.]
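Description:
pXPR_003 sgPIGA guide 2 is a lentiviral CRISPR guide-expression plasmid built on the pXPR_003 backbone and intended for knockout of human PIGA. It is a transfer vector of the self-inactivating, third-generation style: an RSV enhancer/promoter fused to a truncated HIV-1 5' LTR drives production of the viral genomic RNA in packaging cells. This is followed by the Ψ packaging signal with an adjoining gag fragment, the Rev response element for Rev-dependent nuclear export, a short env fragment, a cPPT/CTS element, and a ΔU3 3' LTR that disables LTR promoter activity after integration. An SV40 polyadenylation signal and SV40 origin lie downstream of the 3' LTR. In bacteria the plasmid is maintained through a high-copy ColE1/pUC-type origin and ampicillin resistance (β-lactamase), and it also carries an f1 origin. The lac, T3 and T7 elements in the feature table are remnants of the cloning backbone.

The payload consists of two cassettes between the LTRs. A human U6 RNA polymerase III promoter transcribes the PIGA-targeting spacer, which sits in the unannotated gap before the Streptococcus pyogenes Cas9 guide RNA scaffold, yielding a complete single guide RNA. Downstream, the EF-1α core promoter with its intron A drives puromycin N-acetyltransferase, which allows selection of transduced mammalian cells, and a WPRE follows to enhance transcript expression. No Cas9 coding sequence is annotated, so the nuclease must be supplied separately, for example in cells that already express Cas9. The associated publication examines tumor cell resistance to CAR T cell therapy in pancreatic cancer, which suggests use as an individual guide for PIGA loss-of-function experiments in that setting.
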