Addgene plasmid #193611: pXPR_003 sgPIGA guide 2
Purpose: PIGA knockout
Depositing lab: William Hahn. Depositing organization: Dana-Farber Cancer Institute. Publication: Systematic interrogation of tumor cell resistance to CAR T cell therapy in pancreatic cancer. Hagel KR, Arafeh R, Gang S, Arnoff TE, Larson RC, Doench JG, Mathewson ND, Wucherpfennig KW, Maus MV, Hahn WC. Cancer Res. 2022 Dec 22:CAN-22-2245. doi: 10.1158/0008-5472.CAN-22-2245. PubMed 36548402.
Backbone
  Vector backbone: pXPR_003
  Vector type: Lentiviral
  Selectable markers: Puromycin
Growth in bacteria
  Bacterial resistance: Ampicillin, 100 μg/mL
  Growth temperature: 30°C
  Growth strain: NEB Stable
  Copy number: High Copy
Gene/Insert
  Gene/Insert name: sgPIGA guide 2
  gRNA/shRNA sequence: GTTTGTATCACAAAGAGACA
  Species: H. sapiens (human)
  Entrez Gene: PIGA (a.k.a. GPI3, MCAHS2, PIG-A, PNH1)
  Cloning method: Restriction Enzyme; 5′ cloning site Unknown (unknown if destroyed); 3′ cloning site Unknown (unknown if destroyed)
Terms and licenses: Academic/Nonprofit Terms; Industry Terms: Not Available to Industry
How to cite: pXPR_003 sgPIGA guide 2 was a gift from William Hahn (Addgene plasmid # 193611 ; http://n2t.net/addgene:193611 ; RRID:Addgene_193611)
